>Addgene plasmid #243956 | pUPD3_RBS_J61107 | addgene full sequence | sequence record 487787 | Addgene NGS Result
GGTCTCGCAAAGAGAAAGAAGAGACTCACTGAATGCGAGACCACTCATCGCCCAATCACTAGTGAATTCG
TTCTATAGTGTCACCTAAATACCATAGAGCCGTTGGTCATAGCTGTTTCCTGTCCAGGCATCATGACACG
GTTATCCACAGAATCAGGGGATAACGCAGGAAAGAACATGTGAGCAAAAGGCCAGCAAAAGGCCAGGAAC
CGTAAAAAGGCCGCGTTGCTGGCGTTTTTCCATAGGCTCCGCCCCCCTGACGAGCATCACAAAAATCGAC
GCTCAAGTCAGAGGTGGCGAAACCCGACAGGACTATAAAGATACCAGGCGTTTCCCCCTGGAAGCTCCCT
CGTGCGCTCTCCTGTTCCGACCCTGCCGCTTACCGGATACCTGTCCGCCTTTCTCCCTTCGGGAAGCGTG
GCGCTTTCTCATAGCTCACGCTGTAGGTATCTCAGTTCGGTGTAGGTCGTTCGCTCCAAGCTGGGCTGTG
TGCACGAACCCCCCGTTCAGCCCGACCGCTGCGCCTTATCCGGTAACTATCGTCTTGAGTCCAACCCGGT
AAGACACGACTTATCGCCACTGGCAGCAGCCACTGGTAACAGGATTAGCAGAGCGAGGTATGTAGGCGGT
GCTACAGAGTTCTTGAAGTGGTGGCCTAACTACGGCTACACTAGAAGAACAGTATTTGGTATCTGCGCTC
TGCTGAAGCCAGTTACCTTCGGAAAAAGAGTTGGTAGCTCTTGATCCGGCAAACAAACCACCGCTGGTAG
CGGTGGTTTTTTTGTTTGCAAGCAGCAGATTACGCGCAGAAAAAAAGGATCTCAAGAAGATCCTTTGATC
TTTTCTACGGGGTCTGACGCTCAGTGGAACGAAAACTCACGTTAAGGGATTTTGGTCATGAGATTATCAA
AAAGGATCTTCACCTAGATCCTTTTGTGATGATCGGCACGTAAGAGGTTCCAACTTTCACCATAATGAAA
TAAGATCACTACCGGGCGTATTTTTTGAGTTATCGAGATTTTCAGGAGCTAAGGAAGCTAAAATGGAGAA
AAAAATCACTGGATATACCACCGTTGATATATCCCAATGGCATCGTAAAGAACATTTTGAGGCATTTCAG
TCAGTTGCTCAATGTACCTATAACCAGACCGTTCAGCTGGATATTACGGCCTTTTTAAAGACCGTAAAGA
AAAATAAGCACAAGTTTTATCCGGCCTTTATTCACATTCTTGCCCGCCTGATGAATGCTCATCCGGAATT
CCGTATGGCAATGAAAGACGGTGAGCTGGTGATATGGGATAGTGTTCACCCTTGTTACACCGTTTTCCAT
GAGCAAACTGAAACGTTTTCATCGCTCTGGAGTGAATACCACGACGATTTCCGGCAGTTTCTACACATAT
ATTCGCAAGATGTGGCGTGTTACGGTGAAAACCTGGCCTATTTCCCTAAAGGGTTTATTGAGAATATGTT
TTTCGTGTCAGCCAATCCCTGGGTGAGTTTCACCAGTTTTGATTTAAACGTGGCCAATATGGACAACTTC
TTCGCCCCCGTTTTCACCATGGGCAAATATTATACGCAAGGCGACAAGGTGCTGATGCCGCTGGCGATTC
AGGTTCATCATGCCGTTTGTGATGGCTTCCATGTCGGCAGAATGCTTAATGAATTACAACAGTACTGCGA
TGAGTGGCAGGGCGGGGCGTAATTTTTTTAAGGCAGTTATTGGTGCCCTTAAACGCCTGGTTGCTACGCC
TGAATAAGTGATAATAAGCGGATGAATGGCAGAAATTCGATGATAAGCTGTCAAACATGATGT
[125 nt withheld, positions 1814-1938]
C
[91 nt withheld, positions 1940-2030]
AGGGTGATGGTTCACGTAGTGGGCCAGCGCCCTGATAGACGGTTTTTCGCCCTTTGACGTTGGAGTCCAC
GTTCTTT
[37 nt withheld, positions 2108-2144]
ACCCTATCTCGGTCTATTCTTTTGATTTATAAGGGATTTTGCCGATTTCGGCCTATTGGTTAAAAAATGA
GCTGATTTAACAAAAATTTAACGCGAATTTTAACAAAATATTAACGCTTACAATTTTAACATTGTAGAAA
CGCATGTAAAACGACGGCCAGTGAATTGTAATACGACTCACTATAGGGTGAATTCCGCTTAGGACCTTAG
ATATTGATCTCAA
Features (pLannotate 1.2.2; 8 found; start..end, strand, type, name):
     72..90      -  promoter       SP6 promoter: promoter for bacteriophage SP6 RNA polymerase
    237..825     -  rep_origin     ori: high-copy-number ColE1/pMB1/pBR322/pUC origin of replication
    940..1042    +  promoter       cat promoter: promoter of the E. coli cat gene encoding chloramphenicol acetyltransferase
   1043..1699    +  CDS            cat: CAT_ECOLX - Experimental evidence at protein level: Swiss-Prot protein existence level 1. This enzyme is an effector of chloramphenicol resistance in bacteria. From Escherichia coli. This protein is used as a marker in many commonly used cloning vectors, such as pACYC184.
   1787..1804    -  promoter       tet promoter (fragment): E. coli promoter for tetracycline efflux protein gene
   1815..2270    +  rep_origin     f1 ori (sequence partly withheld): f1 bacteriophage origin of replication; arrow indicates direction of (+) strand synthesis
   2289..2310    -  CDS            lacZα (fragment): LacZα fragment of β-galactosidase; lacZ fragment
   2313..2331    +  promoter       T7 promoter: promoter for bacteriophage T7 RNA polymerase
