[The description below was written by a language model from this plasmid's Addgene catalogue record and pLannotate feature annotations shown in this document.]
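Description:
pUPD3_RBS_J61107 is a small (about 2.4 kb) GoldenBraid2.0 part plasmid that stores a single synthetic ribosome binding site, J61107, in the pUPD3 universal part-domestication backbone. It belongs to a characterized GoldenBraid2.0 toolkit built for E. coli and related enteric bacteria. Although it is catalogued as a bacterial expression vector, it works as a level-0 parts donor, not as an expression construct in its own right. The insert is only about 20 bp, was introduced by Golden Gate cloning, and is too short to be picked up as a feature in the automated annotation.

The plasmid replicates in E. coli from a high-copy ColE1/pUC-type origin. Selection is with chloramphenicol, through a cat (chloramphenicol acetyltransferase) gene driven by its native cat promoter. An f1 bacteriophage origin is also present, which in principle allows single-stranded DNA production with helper phage.

The cloning site is flanked by T7 and SP6 phage promoters, which commonly serve as sequencing primer sites. A short residual lacZα fragment lies next to the T7 promoter and is probably what remains of a blue/white screening cassette displaced when the part was inserted, though the record does not say so. A small tet promoter fragment is also annotated and appears to be a backbone remnant.

In use, the RBS would be released by type IIS restriction digestion and joined in a one-pot Golden Gate reaction with promoter, coding sequence and terminator parts to form a transcriptional unit. This lets translation initiation strength be chosen as a modular variable. The record does not state the specific overhangs, the type IIS enzymes used, or the measured strength of this RBS.
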