Addgene plasmid #243956: pUPD3_RBS_J61107
Purpose: GoldenBraid2.0 Ribosome binding site.
Depositing lab: Christophe Herman. Depositing organization: Baylor College of Medicine. Publication: GoldenBraid2.0 E. coli: a comprehensive and characterized toolkit for enterics. Cooke MB, Welch KT, Ramirez LD, Wen AX, Marciano DC, Herman C. Synth Biol (Oxf). 2025 Aug 14;10(1):ysaf015. doi: 10.1093/synbio/ysaf015. eCollection 2025. PubMed 40927394.
Backbone
  Vector backbone: pUPD3
  Vector type: Bacterial Expression
Growth in bacteria
  Bacterial resistance: Chloramphenicol, 25 μg/mL
  Growth temperature: 37°C
  Growth strain: DH5alpha
  Copy number: High Copy
Gene/Insert
  Gene/Insert name: J61107
  Species: Synthetic
  Insert size (bp): 20
  Cloning method: Golden Gate
Terms and licenses: Academic/Nonprofit Terms; Industry Terms: Not Available to Industry
How to cite: pUPD3_RBS_J61107 was a gift from Christophe Herman (Addgene plasmid # 243956 ; http://n2t.net/addgene:243956 ; RRID:Addgene_243956)
